>Addgene plasmid #250386 | Lenti-CMV-mCherry-GSG-P2A-NUDT5-WPRE | addgene full sequence | sequence record 498965 | Addgene NGS Result
[124 nt withheld, positions 1-124]
C
[91 nt withheld, positions 126-216]
A
[49 nt withheld, positions 218-266]
CCTTTGACGTTGGAGTCCACGTTCTTT
[37 nt withheld, positions 294-330]
ACCCTATCTCGGTCTATTCTTTTGATTTATAAGGGATTTTGCCGATTTCGGCCTATTGGTTAAAAAATGA
GCTGATTTAACAAAAATTTAACGCGAATTTTAACAAAATATTAACGCTTACAATTTAGGTGGCACTTTTC
GGGGAAATGTGCGCGGAACCCCTATTTGTTTATTTTTCTAAATACATTCAAATATGTATCCGCTCATGAG
ACAATAACCCTGATAAATGCTTCAATAATATTGAAAAAGGAAGAGTATGAGTATTCAACATTTCCGTGTC
GCCCTTATTCCCTTTTTTGCGGCATTTTGCCTTCCTGTTTTTGCTCACCCAGAAACGCTGGTGAAAGTAA
AAGATGCTGAAGATCAGTTGGGTGCACGAGTGGGTTACATCGAACTGGATCTCAACAGCGGTAAGATCCT
TGAGAGTTTTCGCCCCGAAGAACGTTTTCCAATGATGAGCACTTTTAAAGTTCTGCTATGTGGCGCGGTA
TTATCCCGTATTGACGCCGGGCAAGAGCAACTCGGTCGCCGCATACACTATTCTCAGAATGACTTGGTTG
AGTACTCACCAGTCACAGAAAAGCATCTTACGGATGGCATGACAGTAAGAGAATTATGCAGTGCTGCCAT
AACCATGAGTGATAACACTGCGGCCAACTTACTTCTGACAACGATCGGAGGACCGAAGGAGCTAACCGCT
TTTTTGCACAACATGGGGGATCATGTAACTCGCCTTGATCGTTGGGAACCGGAGCTGAATGAAGCCATAC
CAAACGACGAGCGTGACACCACGATGCCTGTAGCAATGGCAACAACGTTGCGCAAACTATTAACTGGCGA
ACTACTTACTCTAGCTTCCCGGCAACAATTAATAGACTGGATGGAGGCGGATAAAGTTGCAGGACCACTT
CTGCGCTCGGCCCTTCCGGCTGGCTGGTTTATTGCTGATAAATCTGGAGCCGGTGAGCGTGGGTCTCGCG
GTATCATTGCAGCACTGGGGCCAGATGGTAAGCCCTCCCGTATCGTAGTTATCTACACGACGGGGAGTCA
GGCAACTATGGATGAACGAAATAGACAGATCGCTGAGATAGGTGCCTCACTGATTAAGCATTGGTAACTG
TCAGACCAAGTTTACTCATATATACTTTAGATTGATTTAAAACTTCATTTTTAATTTAAAAGGATCTAGG
TGAAGATCCTTTTTGATAATCTCATGACCAAAATCCCTTAACGTGAGTTTTCGTTCCACTGAGCGTCAGA
CCCCGTAGAAAAGATCAAAGGATCTTCTTGAGATCCTTTTTTTCTGCGCGTAATCTGCTGCTTGCAAACA
AAAAAACCACCGCTACCAGCGGTGGTTTGTTTGCCGGATCAAGAGCTACCAACTCTTTTTCCGAAGGTAA
CTGGCTTCAGCAGAGCGCAGATACCAAATACTGTTCTTCTAGTGTAGCCGTAGTTAGGCCACCACTTCAA
GAACTCTGTAGCACCGCCTACATACCTCGCTCTGCTAATCCTGTTACCAGTGGCTGCTGCCAGTGGCGAT
AAGTCGTGTCTTACCGGGTTGGACTCAAGACGATAGTTACCGGATAAGGCGCAGCGGTCGGGCTGAACGG
GGGGTTCGTGCACACAGCCCAGCTTGGAGCGAACGACCTACACCGAACTGAGATACCTACAGCGTGAGCT
ATGAGAAAGCGCCACGCTTCCCGAAGGGAGAAAGGCGGACAGGTATCCGGTAAGCGGCAGGGTCGGAACA
GGAGAGCGCACGAGGGAGCTTCCAGGGGGAAACGCCTGGTATCTTTATAGTCCTGTCGGGTTTCGCCACC
TCTTACTTGAGCGTCGATTTTTGTGATGCTCGTCAGGGGGGCGGAGCCTATGGAAAAACGCCAGCAACGC
GGCCTTTTTACGGTTCCTGGCCTTTTGCTGGCCTTTTGCTCACATGTTCTTTCCTGCGTTATCCCCTGAT
TCTGTGGATAACCGTATTACCGCCTTTGAGTGAGCTGATACCGCTCGCCGCAGCCGAACGACCGAGCGCA
GCGAGTCAGTGAGCGAGGAAGCGGAAGAGCGCCCAATACGCAAACCGCCTCTCCCCGCGCGTTGGCCGAT
TCATTAATGCAGCTGGCACGACAGGTTTCCCGACTGGAAAGCGGGCAGTGAGCGCAACGCAATTAATGTG
AGTTAGCTCACTCATTAGGCACCCCAGGCTTTACACTTTATGCTTCCGGCTCGTATGTTGTGTGGAATTG
TGAGCGGATAACAATTTCACACAGGAAACAGCTATGACCATGATTACGCCAAGCGCGCAATTAACCCTCA
CTAAAGGGAACAAAAGCTGGAGCTGCAAGCTTAATGTAGTCTTATGCAATACTCTTGTAGTCTTGCAACA
TGGTAACGATGAGTTAGCAACATGCCTTACAAGGAGAGAAAAAGCACCGTGCATGCCGATTGGTGGAAGT
AAGGTGGTACGATCGTGCCTTATTAGGAAGGCAACAGACGGGTCTGACATGGATTGGACGAACCACTGAA
TTGCCGCATTGCAGAGATATTGTATTTAAGTGCCTAGCTCGATACATAAACGGGTCTCTCTGGTTAGACC
AGATCTGAGCCTGGGAGCTCTCTGGCTAACTAGGGAACCCACTGCTTAAGCCTCAATAAAGCTTGCCTTG
AGTGCTTCAAGTAGTGTGTGCCCGTCTGTTGTGTGACTCTGGTAACTAGAGATCCCTCAGACCCTTTTAG
TCAGTGTGGAAAATCTCTAGCAGTGGCGCCCGAACAGGGACTTGAAAGCGAAAGGGAAACCAGAGGAGCT
CTCTCGACGCAGGACTCGGCTTGCTGAAGCGCGCACGGCAAGAGGCGAGGGGCGGCGACTGGTGAGTACG
CCAAAAATTTTGACTAGCGGAGGCTAGAAGGAGAGAGATGGGTGCGAGAGCGTCAGTATTAAGCGGGGGA
GAATTAGATCGCGATGGGAAAAAATTCGGTTAAGGCCAGGGGGAAAGAAAAAATATAAATTAAAACATAT
AGTATGGGCAAGCAGGGAGCTAGAACGATTCGCAGTTAATCCTGGCCTGTTAGAAACATCAGAAGGCTGT
AGACAAATACTGGGACAGCTACAACCATCCCTTCAGACAGGATCAGAAGAACTTAGATCATTATATAATA
CAGTAGCAACCCTCTATTGTGTGCATCAAAGGATAGAGATAAAAGACACCAAGGAAGCTTTAGACAAGAT
AGAGGAAGAGCAAAACAAAAGTAAGACCACCGCACAGCAAGCGGCCGCTGATCTTCAGACCTGGAGGAGG
AGATATGAGGGACAATTGGAGAAGTGAATTATATAAATATAAAGTAGTAAAAATTGAACCATTAGGAGTA
GCACCCACCAAGGCAAAGAGAAGAGTGGTGCAGAGAGAAAAAAGAGCAGTGGGAATAGGAGCTTTGTTCC
TTGGGTTCTTGGGAGCAGCAGGAAGCACTATGGGCGCAGCGTCAATGACGCTGACGGTACAGGCCAGACA
ATTATTGTCTGGTATAGTGCAGCAGCAGAACAATTTGCTGAGGGCTATTGAGGCGCAACAGCATCTGTTG
CAACTCACAGTCTGGGGCATCAAGCAGCTCCAGGCAAGAATCCTGGCTGTGGAAAGATACCTAAAGGATC
AACAGCTCCTGGGGATTTGGGGTTGCTCTGGAAAACTCATTTGCACCACTGCTGTGCCTTGGAATGCTAG
TTGGAGTAATAAATCTCTGGAACAGATTTGGAATCACACGACCTGGATGGAGTGGGACAGAGAAATTAAC
AATTACACAAGCTTAATACACTCCTTAATTGAAGAATCGCAAAACCAGCAAGAAAAGAATGAACAAGAAT
TATTGGAATTAGATAAATGGGCAAGTTTGTGGAATTGGTTTAACATAACAAATTGGCTGTGGTATATAAA
ATTATTCATAATGATAGTAGGAGGCTTGGTAGGTTTAAGAATAGTTTTTGCTGTACTTTCTATAGTGAAT
AGAGTTAGGCAGGGATATTCACCATTATCGTTTCAGACCCACCTCCCAACCCCGAGGGGACCCGACAGGC
CCGAAGGAATAGAAGAAGAAGGTGGAGAGAGAGACAGAGACAGATCCATTCGATTAGTGAACGGATCTCG
ACGGTATCGGTTAACTTTTAAAAGAAAAGGGGGGATTGGGGGGTACAGTGCAGGGGAAAGAATAGTAGAC
ATAATAGCAACAGACATACAAACTAAAGAATTACAAAAACAAATTACAAAATTCAAAATTTTATCGATAA
GCTTGGGAGTTCCGCGTTACATAACTTACGGTAAATGGCCCGCCTGGCTGACCGCCCAACGACCCCCGCC
CATTGACGTCAATAATGACGTATGTTCCCATAGTAACGCCAATAGGGACTTTCCATTGACGTCAATGGGT
GGAGTATTTACGGTAAACTGCCCACTTGGCAGTACATCAAGTGTATCATATGCCAAGTACGCCCCCTATT
GACGTCAATGACGGTAAATGGCCCGCCTGGCATTATGCCCAGTACATGACCTTATGGGACTTTCCTACTT
GGCAGTACATCTACGTATTAGTCATCGCTATTACCATGGTGATGCGGTTTTGGCAGTACATCAATGGGCG
TGGATAGCGGTTTGACTCACGGGGATTTCCAAGTCTCCACCCCATTGACGTCAATGGGAGTTTGTTTTGG
CACCAAAATCAACGGGACTTTCCAAAATGTCGTAACAACTCCGCCCCATTGACGCAAATGGGCGGTAGGC
GTGTACGGTGGGAGGTCTATATAAGCAGAGCTCGTTTAGTGAACCGTCAGATCGCCTGGAGACGCCATCC
ACGCTGTTTTGACCTCCATAGAAGACACCGACTCTAGAGGATCCACCGGTCGCCACCATGGTGAGCAAGG
GCGAGGAGGATAACATGGCCATCATCAAGGAGTTCATGCGCTTCAAGGTGCACATGGAGGGCTCCGTGAA
CGGCCACGAGTTCGAGATCGAGGGCGAGGGCGAGGGCCGCCCCTACGAGGGCACCCAGACCGCCAAGCTG
AAGGTGACCAAGGGTGGCCCCCTGCCCTTCGCCTGGGACATCCTGTCCCCTCAGTTCATGTACGGCTCCA
AGGCCTACGTGAAGCACCCCGCCGACATCCCCGACTACTTGAAGCTGTCCTTCCCCGAGGGCTTCAAGTG
GGAGCGCGTGATGAACTTCGAGGACGGCGGCGTGGTGACCGTGACCCAGGACTCCTCCCTGCAGGACGGC
GAGTTCATCTACAAGGTGAAGCTGCGCGGCACCAACTTCCCCTCAGACGGCCCCGTAATGCAGAAGAAAA
CCATGGGCTGGGAGGCCTCCTCCGAGCGGATGTACCCCGAGGACGGCGCCCTGAAGGGCGAGATCAAGCA
GAGGCTGAAGCTGAAGGACGGCGGCCACTACGACGCTGAGGTCAAGACCACCTACAAGGCCAAGAAGCCC
GTGCAGCTGCCCGGCGCCTACAACGTCAACATCAAGTTGGACATCACCTCCCACAACGAGGACTACACCA
TCGTGGAACAGTACGAACGCGCCGAGGGCCGCCACTCCACCGGCGGCATGGACGAGCTGTACAAGGGATC
CGGCGCTACTAACTTCAGCCTGCTGAAGCAGGCTGGAGACGTGGAGGAGAACCCTGGACCT
[657 nt withheld, positions 5992-6648]
TAAAGCGGCCGCGTCGACAATCAACCTCTGGATTACAAAATTTGTGAAAGATTGACTGGTATTCTTAACT
ATGTTGCTCCTTTTACGCTATGTGGATACGCTGCTTTAATGCCTTTGTATCATGCTATTGCTTCCCGTAT
GGCTTTCATTTTCTCCTCCTTGTATAAATCCTGGTTGCTGTCTCTTTATGAGGAGTTGTGGCCCGTTGTC
AGGCAACGTGGCGTGGTGTGCACTGTGTTTGCTGACGCAACCCCCACTGGTTGGGGCATTGCCACCACCT
GTCAGCTCCTTTCCGGGACTTTCGCTTTCCCCCTCCCTATTGCCACGGCGGAACTCATCGCCGCCTGCCT
TGCCCGCTGCTGGACAGGGGCTCGGCTGTTGGGCACTGACAATTCCGTGGTGTTGTCGGGGAAGCTGACG
TCCTTTCCATGGCTGCTCGCCTGTGTTGCCACCTGGATTCTGCGCGGGACGTCCTTCTGCTACGTCCCTT
CGGCCCTCAATCCAGCGGACCTTCCTTCCCGCGGCCTGCTGCCGGCTCTGCGGCCTCTTCCGCGTCTTCG
CCTTCGCCCTCAGACGAGTCGGATCTCCCTTTGGGCCGCCTCCCCGCCTGGAATTCTACCGGGTAGGGGA
GGCGCTTTTCCCAAGGCAGTCTGGAGCATGCGCTTTAGCAGCCCCGCTGGGCACTTGGCGCTACACAAGT
GGCCTCTGGCCTCGCACACATTCCACATCCACCGGTAGGCGCCAACCGGCTCCGTTCTTTGGTGGCCCCT
TCGCGCCACCTTCTACTCCTCCCCTAGTCAGGAAGTTCCCCCCCGCCCCGCAGCTCGCGTCGTGCAGGAC
GTGACAAATGGAAGTAGCACGTCTCACTAGTCTCGTGCAGATGGACAGCACCGCTGAGCAATGGAAGCGG
GTAGGCCTTTGGGGCAGCGGCCAATAGCAGCTTTGCTCCTTCGCTTTCTGGGCTCAGAGGCTGGGAAGGG
GTGGGTCCGGGGGCGGGCTCAGGGGCGGGCTCAGGGGCGGGGCGGGCGCCCGAAGGTCCTCCGGAGGCCC
GGCATTCTGCACGCTTCAAAAGCGCACGTCTGCCGCGCTGTTCTCCTCTTCCTCATCTCCGGGCCTTTCG
ACCTGCAGCCCAAGCTTACCATGACCGAGTACAAGCCCACGGTGCGCCTCGCCACCCGCGACGACGTCCC
CAGGGCCGTACGCACCCTCGCCGCCGCGTTCGCCGACTACCCCGCCACGCGCCACACCGTCGATCCGGAC
CGCCACATCGAGCGGGTCACCGAGCTGCAAGAACTCTTCCTCACGCGCGTCGGGCTCGACATCGGCAAGG
TGTGGGTCGCGGACGACGGCGCCGCGGTGGCGGTCTGGACCACGCCGGAGAGCGTCGAAGCGGGGGCGGT
GTTCGCCGAGATCGGCCCGCGCATGGCCGAGTTGAGCGGTTCCCGGCTGGCCGCGCAGCAACAGATGGAA
GGCCTCCTGGCGCCGCACCGGCCCAAGGAGCCCGCGTGGTTCCTGGCCACCGTCGGCGTCTCGCCCGACC
ACCAGGGCAAGGGTCTGGGCAGCGCCGTCGTGCTCCCCGGAGTGGAGGCGGCCGAGCGCGCCGGGGTGCC
CGCCTTCCTGGAGACCTCCGCGCCCCGCAACCTCCCCTTCTACGAGCGGCTCGGCTTCACCGTCACCGCC
GACGTCGAGGTGCCCGAAGGACCGCGCACCTGGTGCATGACCCGCAAGCCCGGTGCCTGACGCCCGCCCC
ACGACCCGCAGCGCCCGACCGAAAGGAGCGCACGACCCCATGCATCTCGAGGGCCCGGTACCTTTAAGAC
CAATGACTTACAAGGCAGCTGTAGATCTTAGCCACTTTTTAAAAGAAAAGGGGGGACTGGAAGGGCTAGC
TCACTCCCAACGAAGACAAGATCTGCTTTTTGCTTGTACTGGGTCTCTCTGGTTAGACCAGATCTGAGCC
TGGGAGCTCTCTGGCTAACTAGGGAACCCACTGCTTAAGCCTCAATAAAGCTTGCCTTGAGTGCTTCAAG
TAGTGTGTGCCCGTCTGTTGTGTGACTCTGGTAACTAGAGATCCCTCAGACCCTTTTAGTCAGTGTGGAA
AATCTCTAGCAGTAGTAGTTCATGTCATCTTATTATTCAGTATTTATAACTTGCAAAGAAATGAATATCA
GAGAGTGAGAGGAACTTGTTTATTGCAGCTTATAATGGTTACAAATAAAGCAATAGCATCACAAATTTCA
CAAATAAAGCATTTTTTTCACTGCATTCTAGTTGTGGTTTGTCCAAACTCATCAATGTATCTTATCATGT
CTGGCTCTAGCTATCCCGCCCCTAACTCCGCCCATCCCGCCCCTAACTCCGCCCAGTTCCGCCCATTCTC
CGCCCCATGGCTGACTAATTTTTTTTATTTATGCAGAGGCCGAGGCCGCCTCGGCCTCTGAGCTATTCCA
GAAGTAGTGAGGAGGCTTTTTTGGAGGCCTAGGGACGTACCCAATTCGCCCTATAGTGAGTCGTATTACG
CGCGCTCACTGGCCGTCGTTTTACAACGTCGTGACTGGGAAAACCCTGGCGTTACCCAACTTAATCGCCT
TGCAGCACATCCCCCTTTCGCCAGCTGGCGTAATAGCGAAGAGGCCCGCACCGATCGCCCTTCCCAACAG
TTGCGCAGCCTGAATGGCGAATGGG
Features (pLannotate 1.2.2; 29 found; start..end, strand, type, name):
      1..429     +  rep_origin     f1 ori (sequence partly withheld): f1 bacteriophage origin of replication; arrow indicates direction of (+) strand synthesis
    482..586     +  promoter       AmpR promoter: bla
    587..1447    +  CDS            AmpR: β-lactamase; bla; confers resistance to ampicillin, carbenicillin, and related antibiotics
   1618..2206    +  rep_origin     ori: high-copy-number ColE1/pMB1/pBR322/pUC origin of replication
   2389..2481    +  CDS            lacI (fragment): lac repressor; lacI; The lac repressor binds to the lac operator to inhibit transcription in E. coli. This inhibition can be relieved by adding lactose or isopropyl-β-D-thiogalactopyranoside (IPTG).
   2494..2515    +  protein_bind   CAP binding site: CAP binding activates transcription in the presence of cAMP. E. coli catabolite activator protein
   2530..2560    +  promoter       lac promoter: promoter for the E. coli lac operon
   2568..2584    +  protein_bind   lac operator: The lac repressor binds to the lac operator to inhibit transcription in E. coli. This inhibition can be relieved by adding lactose or isopropyl-β-D-thiogalactopyranoside (IPTG). lac repressor encoded by lacI
   2629..2647    +  promoter       T3 promoter: promoter for bacteriophage T3 RNA polymerase
   2675..2901    +  promoter       RSV promoter: Rous sarcoma virus enhancer/promoter
   2902..3082    +  LTR            5' LTR (truncated): truncated 5' long terminal repeat (LTR) from HIV-1
   3129..3254    +  misc_feature   HIV-1 Ψ: packaging signal of human immunodeficiency virus type 1
   3238..3601    +  CDS            HIV-1 gag (fragment): gag protein from human immunodeficiency virus 1; gag
   3747..3980    +  misc_feature   RRE: The Rev response element (RRE) of HIV-1 allows for Rev-dependent mRNA export from the nucleus to the cytoplasm.
   4357..4457    +  CDS            Rev (fragment): human immunodeficiency virus 1 (HIV-1) Rev protein; rev; enhances nuclear export of unspliced and incompletely spliced viral mRNAs
   4476..4592    +  misc_feature   cPPT/CTS: central polypurine tract and central termination sequence of HIV-1
   4615..4918    +  enhancer       CMV enhancer: human cytomegalovirus immediate early enhancer
   4919..5122    +  promoter       CMV promoter: human cytomegalovirus (CMV) immediate early promoter
   5218..5925    +  CDS            mCherry: mCherry is a basic (constitutively fluorescent) red fluorescent protein published in 2004, derived from Discosoma sp.. It is reported to be a very rapidly-maturing monomer with low acid sensitivity.
   5992..6648    +  CDS            NUDT5 (sequence withheld): NUDT5_HUMAN - Also known as NUDIX5 From Homo sapiens (Human).
   6667..7255    +  misc_feature   WPRE: woodchuck hepatitis virus posttranscriptional regulatory element
   7269..7768    +  promoter       PGK promoter: mouse phosphoglycerate kinase 1 promoter
   7789..8388    +  CDS            PuroR: puromycin N-acetyltransferase; pac from Streptomyces alboniger; confers resistance to puromycin
   8456..8593    +  CDS            nef (fragment): NEF_HV1LA - Experimental evidence at protein level: Swiss-Prot protein existence level 1. Extracellular Nef protein targets CD4(+) T-lymphocytes for apoptosis by interacting with CXCR4 surface receptors. From Human immunodeficiency virus type 1 group M subtype B (isolate Lai) (HIV-1).
   8579..8759    +  LTR            5' LTR (truncated): truncated 5' long terminal repeat (LTR) from HIV-1
   8831..8952    +  polyA_signal   SV40 poly(A) signal: SV40 polyadenylation signal
   8992..9127    +  rep_origin     SV40 ori: SV40 origin of replication
   9148..9166    -  promoter       T7 promoter: promoter for bacteriophage T7 RNA polymerase
   9174..9329    +  CDS            lacZα (fragment): LacZα fragment of β-galactosidase; lacZ fragment
