[The description below was written by a language model from this plasmid's Addgene catalogue record and pLannotate feature annotations shown in this document.]
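Description:
Lenti-CMV-mCherry-GSG-P2A-NUDT5-WPRE is a lentiviral mammalian expression plasmid of about 9.3 kb built on the pLenti CMV GFP Puro backbone. It is maintained in E. coli as a high-copy plasmid through a ColE1/pUC-type origin and selected with ampicillin via β-lactamase. An f1 origin and remnants of a cloning-vector backbone (lac promoter/operator, lacZα fragment, T3 and T7 promoters) are also annotated. The viral portion has the layout typical of third-generation transfer vectors. An RSV promoter drives a truncated HIV-1 5' LTR, followed by the Ψ packaging signal with a partial gag sequence, the Rev response element for Rev-dependent nuclear export of the genomic RNA, and the cPPT/CTS element. A second truncated LTR, an SV40 polyadenylation signal and an SV40 origin lie downstream. Packaging functions are not encoded on the plasmid and must be supplied separately to produce virus.

The payload sits between the cPPT and the 3' LTR. The CMV enhancer/promoter drives a single open reading frame in which mCherry is followed by a flexible GSG linker, a P2A peptide and human NUDT5 (Nudix hydrolase 5), inserted between BamHI and SalI sites. Ribosomal skipping at the P2A sequence yields separate mCherry and NUDT5 proteins from one transcript, so red fluorescence reports transduction and expression without NUDT5 being fused to the fluorophore. A WPRE downstream of the coding sequence enhances transcript stability and expression. A separate mouse PGK promoter drives puromycin N-acetyltransferase, which allows selection of stably transduced cells. The construct is intended for stable or transient NUDT5 expression in mammalian cells, and it was deposited with a study of a non-enzymatic role for NUDT5 in repressing de novo purine synthesis.
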