Addgene plasmid #250386: Lenti-CMV-mCherry-GSG-P2A-NUDT5-WPRE
Purpose: Lentiviral expression of human NUDT5 with N-terminal mCherry seperated by a flexible GSG-linker and P2A under CMV promoter, as well as a puromycin resistance cassette under PGK promoter.
Depositing lab: Stefan Kubicek. Depositing organization: CeMM Research Center for Molecular Medicine. Publication: A non-enzymatic role of Nudix hydrolase 5 in repressing purine de novo synthesis. Nguyen TA, Lin JG, Marques AMC, Fottner M, Bauer LG, Reicher A, Daum D, Scrofani L, Liu Y, Cheng C, D'Angelo L D D L, Sanchez J, Bueschl C, Marella N, Buphamalai P, Traversi F, Beres M, Moll HP, Siklos M, Genger JW, Hofstaetter G, Villanti L, Malik M, Klimek C, Runggatscher K, Guertl B, Hansen JS, Dobner S, Babosova O, Becirovic T, de Rooij LPMH, Casanova E, Koren A, Froese DS, Rosenblatt DS, Klavins K, Bergthaler A, Menche J, Hannich JT, Abele M, Sdelci S, Lang K, Huber KVM, Kubicek S. Science. 2025 Nov 6:eadv4257. doi: 10.1126/science.adv4257. PubMed 41196952.
Backbone
  Vector backbone: pLenti CMV GFP Puro
  Backbone manufacturer: Eric Campeau, Paul Kaufman (Addgene #17448)
  Vector type: Mammalian Expression, Lentiviral
Growth in bacteria
  Bacterial resistance: Ampicillin, 100 μg/mL
  Growth temperature: 37°C
  Growth strain: NEB Stable
  Copy number: High Copy
Gene/Insert
  Gene/Insert name: NUDT5
  Species: H. sapiens (human)
  Insert size (bp): 1431
  Entrez Gene: NUDT5 (a.k.a. YSA1, YSA1H, YSAH1, hNUDT5)
  Promoter: CMV
  Tag / fusion protein: mCherry-GSG-P2A (N terminal on insert)
  Cloning method: Restriction Enzyme; 5′ cloning site BamHI (not destroyed); 3′ cloning site SalI (not destroyed)
Terms and licenses: Academic/Nonprofit Terms; Industry Terms: Not Available to Industry
How to cite: Lenti-CMV-mCherry-GSG-P2A-NUDT5-WPRE was a gift from Stefan Kubicek (Addgene plasmid # 250386 ; http://n2t.net/addgene:250386 ; RRID:Addgene_250386)
